>Addgene plasmid #208593 | CMV-SynCas.v41 mammalian expression | addgene full sequence | sequence record 418031 | Addgene NGS Result
CTACGATACGGGAGGGCTTACCATCTGGCCCCAGTGCTGCAATGATACCGCGAGACCCACGCTCACCGGC
TCCAGATTTATCAGCAATAAACCAGCCAGCCGGAAGGGCCGAGCGCAGAAGTGGTCCTGCAACTTTATCC
GCCTCCATCCAGTCTATTAATTGTTGCCGGGAAGCTAGAGTAAGTAGTTCGCCAGTTAATAGTTTGCGCA
ACGTTGTTGCCATTGCTACAGGCATCGTGGTGTCACGCTCGTCGTTTGGTATGGCTTCATTCAGCTCCGG
TTCCCAACGATCAAGGCGAGTTACATGATCCCCCATGTTGTGCAAAAAAGCGGTTAGCTCCTTCGGTCCT
CCGATCGTTGTCAGAAGTAAGTTGGCCGCAGTGTTATCACTCATGGTTATGGCAGCACTGCATAATTCTC
TTACTGTCATGCCATCCGTAAGATGCTTTTCTGTGACTGGTGAGTACTCAACCAAGTCATTCTGAGAATA
GTGTATGCGGCGACCGAGTTGCTCTTGCCCGGCGTCAATACGGGATAATACCGCGCCACATAGCAGAACT
TTAAAAGTGCTCATCATTGGAAAACGTTCTTCGGGGCGAAAACTCTCAAGGATCTTACCGCTGTTGAGAT
CCAGTTCGATGTAACCCACTCGTGCACCCAACTGATCTTCAGCATCTTTTACTTTCACCAGCGTTTCTGG
GTGAGCAAAAACAGGAAGGCAAAATGCCGCAAAAAAGGGAATAAGGGCGACACGGAAATGTTGAATACTC
ATACTCTTCCTTTTTCAATATTATTGAAGCATTTATCAGGGTTATTGTCTCATGAGCGGATACATATTTG
AATGTATTTAGAAAAATAAACAAATAGGGGTTCCGCGCACATTTCCCCGAAAAGTGCCACCTGACGTCGA
CGGATCGGGAGATCGATCTCCCGATCCCCTAGGGTCGACTCTCAGTACAATCTGCTCTGATGCCGCATAG
TTAAGCCAGTATCTGCTCCCTGCTTGTGTGTTGGAGGTCGCTGAGTAGTGCGCGAGCAAAATTTAAGCTA
CAACAAGGCAAGGCTTGACCGACAATTGCATGAAGAATCTGCTTAGGGTTAGGCGTTTTGCGCTGCTTCG
CGATGTACGGGCCAGATATACGCGTTGACATTGATTATTGACTAGTTATTAATAGTAATCAATTACGGGG
TCATTAGTTCATAGCCCATATATGGAGTTCCGCGTTACATAACTTACGGTAAATGGCCCGCCTGGCTGAC
CGCCCAACGACCCCCGCCCATTGACGTCAATAATGACGTATGTTCCCATAGTAACGCCAATAGGGACTTT
CCATTGACGTCAATGGGTGGAGTATTTACGGTAAACTGCCCACTTGGCAGTACATCAAGTGTATCATATG
CCAAGTACGCCCCCTATTGACGTCAATGACGGTAAATGGCCCGCCTGGCATTATGCCCAGTACATGACCT
TATGGGACTTTCCTACTTGGCAGTACATCTACGTATTAGTCATCGCTATTACCATGGTGATGCGGTTTTG
GCAGTACATCAATGGGCGTGGATAGCGGTTTGACTCACGGGGATTTCCAAGTCTCCACCCCATTGACGTC
AATGGGAGTTTGTTTTGGCACCAAAATCAACGGGACTTTCCAAAATGTCGTAACAACTCCGCCCCATTGA
CGCAAATGGGCGGTAGGCGTGTACGGTGGGAGGTCTATATAAGCAGAGCTGGTTTAGTGAACCGTCAGAT
CCGCTAGAGATCCGCGGCCGCATGACGACTACTATGAAGATTTCAATTGAATTCCTCGAGCCGTTTCGGA
TGACCAAATGGCAGGAAAGCACTAGGCGAAACAAGAACAACAAGGAATTTGTTCGCGGCCAAGCTTTTGC
AAGATGGCATAGAAATAAGAAGGATAACACAAAAGGGCGGCCTTACATAACTGGGACATTGCTGCGGTCC
GCAGTAATTAGAAGCGCGGAAAACCTGCTGACATTGAGTGATGGGAAAATTAGCGAAAAGACATGTTGTC
CTGGGAAATTTGATACGGAAGATAAAGACAGGTTGCTGCAATTGAGGCAGCGGTCCACCCTTCGTTGGAC
CGATAAGAACCCCTGTCCAGATAACGCTGAAACTTACTGCCCGTTTTGCGAACTTCTCGGGAGATCCGGT
AACGATGGAAAGAAGGCTGAGAAGAAGGATTGGCGCTTTCGTATTCATTTTGGCAATCTTTCCCTTCCAG
GGAAGCCCGATTTCGACGGGCCAAAAGCTATAGGCAGCCAACGGGTACTTAACAGGGTCGATTTCAAATC
CGGTAAGGCCCATGACTTCTTTAAGGCTTACGAAGTCGACCATACTAGGTTTCCCCGCTTCGAAGGGGAG
ATTACCATAGATAATAAAGTCAGCGCTGAAGCCAGGAAACTGCTCTGTGATTCTCTCAAGTTTACGGATC
GGCTGTGTGGAGCTCTGTGCGTAATCAGGTTCGATGAATATACACCAGCAGCCGATAGTGGGAAACAAAC
CGAAAATGTCCAAGCAGAACCGAATGCTCAGCTTAGTAAGCAGGCCAAAGAAGATATTGAAAAGATATTT
CAGGTGGTTAAAGACGCTCAGAAGCTCAGACTGCTGAGTGACTGTTTTAGAGAGTTAACAAGAATGGCAA
ACAAAGATGAGCTGGCTTTGCCATTAGGCCCAGAGGACGACGGACATTATCTGTGGGATAAGATTAAAGT
TGAGGGAAAGACACTGCGCATATTCTTGCGGAATTGTTTTAGTCAATATAAGGACAATTGGTTATGTTTT
TGCGACGAAGCCAGTAAAAAGGGCTACCAGAAGTACAGAGAGATGAGTGGCGGCCTGAAAATTACTCGGA
GAATACTGGGCGATGCTGAATTCCATGGAAAGCCCGATCGGCTTGAAAAGAGCCGGTCTGTGTCAATCGG
ATCTGTGTTGTATGAGTGGATCATAGTCGGCAGGCTCATCGCTCAAACACCTTTTCATTTCGGCGATGAA
GAGAAAGCCGAGGGCGCAATTCTCCTCACTCCAGATAATCGGTTCAGGCTGCCACGAACAGCACTGAGGG
GAATCCTGAGAAGGGACTTAAAACTCGCCGGTGCATCAGCCTGTGAGGTGGAAGTGGGGCGGAGTGAGCC
ATGCCCTTGTGACGTGTGTAAGATTATGCGCCGCGTGACACTGTTGGATACCGTGTCTGAGGACCTTCGG
GATTTCCTGCCAGAGTTACGGAAAAGAATTCGGATCAATCCGCAGAGCGGCACTGTGGCAGAGGGCGCGC
TGTTCGACACAGAAGTGGGACCCGAGGGTTTGTCCTTTCCCTTCGTGCTCAGATACAAGTGCGAGAAACT
GCCCGACAGCTTGACTACAGTCCTGTGTTGGTGGCAGGAAGGGTTGGCTTTCCTTTCCGGAGAGAGTGCG
ACAGGGAAAGGTCGGTTTAGATTAGAGATTAACGGCGCTTTTGTATGGGATCTCAGCGACGAGAATCAAA
GGAATGACTATCTTAAGAATTGGGGATGGCGTGACGAGAAGGGGCTCGAGGAACTGAAGAAACGACTGAA
CTCAGGTCTGCCAGAGCCCGGTAATTATAGGGATCCAAAATGGGACTTAATTAAGTACCAGCTGAACATT
TCCAGCCCTCTCCTTCTTAACGACCCAATTAGGGCTATTGCTTTGTACGAGGGGGAAGGGAAAGCCCCAG
ACGCAGTGTTCTTCAAAAAGTACGTCTTTGAAAATGGAAAGATTGAGGAAAAGCCATGTTTTAAAGCTGA
GTCCATCAGGGGAATCTTCAGGACCGCAGTGGGACGGATCAAGAATGTGTTAACTAAGAATCACGAGGAT
TGCATTTGTGTACTGTGCCACCTGTTCGGCAATGTGCATGAAACTGGGAGATTAAAGTTTGAAGATCTTA
AAATCGTCTCCGGCCAGGAGGAGAAATTTTTTGACCACGTGGCAATTGACCGCTTCTTGGGGGGCGCAAA
AGAGAAATACAAGTTCGACGATAAACCCATCATCGGGGCACCCGACACCCCTATCGTCCTGGAGGGCAAG
ATCTGGGTCAAGAAAGATATCAATGATGAAGCAAAAGAGACACTGAGCCAGGCCTTCTCAGATATAAATA
CTGGCATTTACTACCTGGGGGCAAACGGCTCTATCGGTTACGGCTGGATCGAAGAGGTTAAGGCTCTCAA
GGATGATAAGAGGATTTCTCGCCTCATGAATCCTGCCTTTGATGAGACAGATGTAGCCGTTCCAGAAAAG
CCCAAAACTGATGCCGAGGTTCGCATCGAGGCAGAGAAAGTATATTACCCACACTATTTCGTCGAACCCC
ATAAGAAGGTGGAACGCGAGGAGAAACCCTGTGGTCATCAAAAGTTCCACGAGGGGCGACTGACTGGTAA
AATTGAGTGTACACTGAAAACGCTGAGCCCTTTAATAATACCGGACAGTGAGGTCGTTACGGAGAACGGA
AACGGCCACAAGTCTTACCAGTTCTTCAGATTAAATAATGAAATCATCATTCCGGGAAGCGAAATTCGGG
GTATGATCAGTTCCGTGTACGAAGCACTTACTAACTCTTGCTTCCGTGTCGTGGACGACATCATCCCGGT
GGTGATCTCCCGTAGCGTGTCACCGTACCAGATCGCTCAGAAGCTGCCCAGTCCGGATCTGCGTCCTTGC
GAGCGTGAGATTCTTGAGGACTCAGAAATTGGATCTTTAGACAAGTGTTCAGAGAAACGCCTTTTCCGCC
TGCATGAAGACGGTCTTTGCCCATCGTGTCGTCTGTTCGGCACTACACATTATAAGGGACGCGTTCGGTT
CGGCTTCGCAAAGCACGAGGGCGGCGAAAAGTGGCTCATGGACGACAAGACTAAGGACGAGTATCTGACT
TTACCGTTGTTGGAACGGCCGCGCCCAACATGGAGCATGCCAAGCGACGAAGACGACGTACCGGGACGGA
AATTCTACGTACACCACAATGGTTGGGAGAAAGTTAAGCAAGATAGTTTAGATAATAAAACGAGCAAAAC
CGAGAATAATCGAAGCGTGGAACCACTCGATAAGGATAACCTGTTTAAATTCGACGTGTTCTTCGAGAAC
CTGGAACCCTGGGAACTTGGTTTGCTTCTCTACTCATTAGAATTGGAAGAGGGGTTAGCCCACAAGTTTG
GAATGGCAAAAGCGTTCGGCTTCGGCTCGACAAAGATTGACGCCGACAAAATACTGTTACGTGAAGAGGC
CGGGAAGTTCCACCCTTGCGAGAAAGCAGACGAATACCTTAAGAAGGGCTTGAACAAGCTGACCAGCTGG
TTCGGTAAGAACGAAATCAATGAGCACATGCGAAACTTACTCTTGTTCATGACTTACTATCAGAACCTTC
CCAAGGTTAAGTACCCTGATTTTGACGGATACGCAAAATGGCGGTGCAGCTACGTTGAACAGGACAAGGT
GGAATACTTTCAGAACCGCTGGATTGTGGCCTCTTAAACCGGTCATCATCACCATCACCATTGAGTTTAA
ACCCGCTGATCAGCCTCGACTGTGCCTTCTAGTTGCCAGCCATCTGTTGTTTGCCCCTCCCCCGTGCCTT
CCTTGACCCTGGAAGGTGCCACTCCCACTGTCCTTTCCTAATAAAATGAGGAAATTGCATCGCATTGTCT
GAGTAGGTGTCATTCTATTCTGGGGGGTGGGGTGGGGCAGGACAGCAAGGGGGAGGATTGGGAAGACAAT
AGCAGGCATGCTGGGGATGCGGTGGGCTCTATGGCTTCTGAGGCGGAAAGAACCAGCTGGGGCTCGATAC
CGTCGACCTCTAGCTAGAGCTTGGCGTAATCATGGTCATAGCTGTTTCCTGTGTGAAATTGTTATCCGCT
CACAATTCCACACAACATACGAGCCGGAAGCATAAAGTGTAAAGCCTAGGATGCCTAATGAGTGAGCTAA
CTCACATTAATTGCGTTGCGCTCACTGCCCGCTTTCCAGTCGGGAAACCTGTCGTGCCAGCTGCATTAAT
GAATCGGCCAACGCGCGGGAAGAGGCGGTTTGCGTATTGGGCGCTCTTCCGCTTCCTCGCTCACTGACTC
GCTGCGCTCGGTCGTTCGGCTGCGGCGAGCGGTATCAGCTCACTCAAAGGCGGTAATACGGTTATCCACA
GAATCAGGGGATAACGCAGGAAAGAACATGTGAGCAAAAGGCCAGCAAAAGGCCAGGAACCGTAAAAAGG
CCGCGTTGCTGGCGTTTTTCCATAGGCTCCGCCCCCCTGACGAGCATCACAAAAATCGACGCTCAAGTCA
GAGGTGGCGAAACCCGACAGGACTATAAAGATACCAGGCGTTTCCCCCTGGAAGCTCCCTCGTGCGCTCT
CCTGTTCCGACCCTGCCGCTTACCGGATACCTGTCCGCCTTTCTCCCTTCGGGAAGCGTGGCGCTTTCTC
ATAGCTCACGCTGTAGGTATCTCAGTTCGGTGTAGGTCGTTCGCTCCAAGCTGGGCTGTGTGCACGAACC
CCCCGTTCAGCCCGACCGCTGCGCCTTATCCGGTAACTATCGTCTTGAGTCCAACCCGGTAAGACACGAC
TTATCGCCACTGGCAGCAGCCACTGGTAACAGGATTAGCAGAGCGAGGTATGTAGGCGGTGCTACAGAGT
TCTTGAAGTGGTGGCCTAACTACGGCTACACTAGAAGAACAGTATTTGGTATCTGCGCTCTGCTGAAGCC
AGTTACCTTCGGAAAAAGAGTTGGTAGCTCTTGATCCGGCAAACAAACCACCGCTGGTAGCGGTGGTTTT
TTTGTTTGCAAGCAGCAGATTACGCGCAGAAAAAAAGGATCTCAAGAAGATCCTTTGATCTTTTCTACGG
GGTCTGACACTCAGTGGAACGAAAACTCACGTTAAGGGATTTTGGTCATGAGATTATCAAAAAGGATCTT
CACCTAGATCCTTTTAAATTAAAAATGAAGTTTTAAATCAATCTAAAGTATATATGAGTAAACTTGGTCT
GACAGTTACCAATGCTTAATCAGTGAGGCACCTATCTCAGCGATCTGTCTATTTCGTTCATCCATAGTTG
CCTGACTCCCCGTCGTGTAGATAA
Features (pLannotate 1.2.2; 13 found; start..end, strand, type, name):
    773..877     -  promoter       AmpR promoter: bla
    948..992     -  misc_feature   bom (fragment): basis of mobility region from pBR322
   1147..1526    +  enhancer       CMV enhancer: human cytomegalovirus immediate early enhancer
   1527..1730    +  promoter       CMV promoter: human cytomegalovirus (CMV) immediate early promoter
   5550..5774    +  polyA_signal   bGH poly(A) signal: bovine growth hormone polyadenylation signal
   5778..5799    +  promoter       SV40 promoter (fragment): SV40 enhancer and early promoter
   5804..5820    +  misc_feature   MCS (fragment): pBluescript multiple cloning site
   5869..5885    -  protein_bind   lac operator: The lac repressor binds to the lac operator to inhibit transcription in E. coli. This inhibition can be relieved by adding lactose or isopropyl-β-D-thiogalactopyranoside (IPTG). lac repressor encoded by lacI
   5893..5923    -  promoter       lac promoter: promoter for the E. coli lac operon
   5938..5959    -  protein_bind   CAP binding site: CAP binding activates transcription in the presence of cAMP. E. coli catabolite activator protein
   5972..6064    -  CDS            lacI (fragment): lac repressor; lacI; The lac repressor binds to the lac operator to inhibit transcription in E. coli. This inhibition can be relieved by adding lactose or isopropyl-β-D-thiogalactopyranoside (IPTG).
   6247..6835    -  rep_origin     ori: high-copy-number ColE1/pMB1/pBR322/pUC origin of replication
   7006..772     -  CDS            AmpR (across the origin): β-lactamase; bla; confers resistance to ampicillin, carbenicillin, and related antibiotics
