[The description below was written by a language model from this plasmid's Addgene catalogue record and pLannotate feature annotations shown in this document.]
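Description:
CMV-SynCas.v41 mammalian expression is a 7,094 bp pUC-based plasmid for expressing a synthetic Cas protein, SynCas.v41, in mammalian cells. It is maintained in E. coli at high copy through a ColE1/pUC-type origin of replication and is selected with ampicillin via a β-lactamase gene driven by its native bla promoter. The backbone also carries cloning-vector remnants that have no evident role in the construct's function: a lac promoter with its operator and CAP binding site, short fragments of lacI, a pBluescript multiple cloning site, the pBR322 bom region, and a very short SV40 promoter fragment. No mammalian selection marker is annotated, which fits use by transient transfection.

The expression cassette consists of the human cytomegalovirus immediate early enhancer and promoter, followed by an unannotated stretch of about 3.8 kb, and then the bovine growth hormone polyadenylation signal. The automated annotation did not recognise anything in that interval, but its position and length fit the catalogued 3,726 bp SynCas.v41 insert, which was assembled by Gibson cloning. CMV provides strong constitutive transcription in most mammalian cell lines, and the bGH signal directs transcript cleavage and polyadenylation. The record does not mention any epitope tags, localisation signals or reporters fused to the protein, and no guide RNA cassette is annotated, so any guide RNA would presumably be supplied from a separate construct.

The stated purpose is expression of SynCas.v41 for analysis of RNA knockdown, implying an RNA-targeting effector. The record does not specify the design or parentage of this variant. The listed publication concerns an unrelated topic, and the depositor points to a later preprint.
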