Addgene plasmid #208593: CMV-SynCas.v41 mammalian expression
Purpose: Expression of SynCas.v41 for analysis of RNA knockdown
Depositing lab: Omar Akbari. Depositing organization: University of California, San Diego (UCSD). Publication: Parasitic nematode fatty acid- and retinol-binding proteins compromise host immunity by interfering with host lipid signaling pathways. Parks SC, Nguyen S, Nasrolahi S, Bhat C, Juncaj D, Lu D, Ramaswamy R, Dhillon H, Fujiwara H, Buchman A, Akbari OS, Yamanaka N, Boulanger MJ, Dillman AR. PLoS Pathog. 2021 Oct 29;17(10):e1010027. doi: 10.1371/journal.ppat.1010027. eCollection 2021 Oct. PubMed 34714893.
Backbone
  Vector backbone: pUC
  Backbone size w/o insert (bp): 3368
  Total vector size (bp): 7094
  Vector type: Mammalian Expression
Growth in bacteria
  Bacterial resistance: Ampicillin, 100 μg/mL
  Growth temperature: 37°C
  Growth strain: DH5alpha
  Copy number: High Copy
Gene/Insert
  Gene/Insert name: SynCas.v41
  Species: Synthetic
  Insert size (bp): 3726
  Promoter: CMV
  Cloning method: Gibson Cloning
  Sequencing primers: 5′ ctggtttagtgaaccgtcag
Terms and licenses: Academic/Nonprofit Terms; Industry Terms: Not Available to Industry
Depositor comments: Please visit https://doi.org/10.1101/2024.02.23.581838 for bioRxiv preprint.
How to cite: CMV-SynCas.v41 mammalian expression was a gift from Omar Akbari (Addgene plasmid # 208593 ; http://n2t.net/addgene:208593 ; RRID:Addgene_208593)
